Addgene plasmid #54781: iBlue-N1
Purpose: (Empty Backbone) Localization: N1 Cloning Vector, Excitation: 648, Emission: 667
Depositing lab: Michael Davidson.
Backbone
  Vector backbone: iBlue-N1
  Backbone size (bp): 4750
  Vector type: Mammalian Expression
  Selectable markers: Neomycin (select with G418)
  Tag / fusion protein: iBlue (C terminal on backbone)
Growth in bacteria
  Bacterial resistance: Kanamycin, 50 μg/mL
  Growth temperature: 37°C
  Growth strain: DH5alpha
  Copy number: High Copy
Gene/Insert
  Gene/Insert name: None
  Tag / fusion protein: iBlue (C terminal on backbone)
Terms and licenses: Academic/Nonprofit Terms; Industry Terms
Depositor comments: . Excitation = 648; Emission = 667
How to cite: iBlue-N1 was a gift from Michael Davidson (Addgene plasmid # 54781)
