[The description below was written by a language model from this plasmid's Addgene catalogue record.]
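Description:
iBlue-N1 is an empty mammalian expression backbone of about 4.75 kb, built in the "N1" cloning-vector format. In this format a gene of interest is inserted upstream of the fluorescent protein coding sequence, so that iBlue ends up fused to the C terminus of the expressed protein. No insert is present in the deposited plasmid. It carries only the iBlue tag, ready to accept an in-frame partner. The record gives iBlue an excitation maximum of 648 nm and an emission maximum of 667 nm, which places it in the far-red part of the spectrum despite its name.

The plasmid is propagated in standard E. coli cloning strains as a high-copy plasmid under kanamycin selection. In mammalian cells, the neomycin resistance marker allows selection with G418, so stable lines can be established as well as transient transfections. The record does not state the promoter driving the fusion, the origin of replication, the polyadenylation signal or the composition of the multiple cloning site, and no feature table is provided, so these elements cannot be confirmed here.

The typical use is building C-terminally tagged fusion proteins for live- or fixed-cell fluorescence imaging of protein localization and dynamics. A far-red label of this kind can also be combined with shorter-wavelength fluorescent proteins in multicolour experiments. Transfected without an insert, the vector could serve as an unfused iBlue control, provided the tag has its own start codon, which the record does not confirm.
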