>Addgene plasmid #54781 | iBlue-N1 | depositor partial sequence | sequence record 85177 | insert sequence 1
CTCGAGCTAGGTGACGTCAGATCCGCTAGCGCTACCGGACTCAGATCTCGAGCTCAAGCTTCGAATTCTG
CAGTCGACGGTACCGCGGGCCCGGGATCCACCGGTCGCCACCATGTCGGTACCGCTGACTACCTCAGCAT
TCGGCCACGCGTTTCTGGCTAACTGTGAACGCGAGCAGATCCACCTGGCGGGCTCCATTCAGCCGCACGG
TATCCTGCTGGCTGTGAAAGAGCCGGACAACGTGGTGATCCAGGCTTCTATTAACGCTGCGGAGTTCCTG
AACACCAACTCTGTTGTTGGCCGTCCGCTGCGTGACCTGGGCGGCGATCTGCCTTTGCAGATCCTGCCGC
ACCTGAACGGCCCGCTGCACCTGGCTCCGATGACCCTGCGTTGTACCGTGGGTTCTCCGCCGCGTCGTGT
GGACTGTACCATTCATCGTCCGTCTAACGGCGGCCTGATCGTAGAACTGGAACCAGCAACCAAGACCACT
AACATTGCGCCGGCTCTGGACGGTGCGTTTCATCGTATCACTTCTTCATCCTCCCTGATGGGCCTGTGTG
ACGAAACCGCGACTATTATCCGTGAGATTACTGGCTACGACCGTGTGATGGTAGTACGTTTCGATGAAGA
GGGTAATGGCCAAATTCTGTCCGAACGTCGTCGTGCGGACCTGGAAGCGTTCCTGGGTAACCGCTACCCG
GCGTCTACTATTCCGCAGATCGCTCGTCGCCTGTACGAACATAACCGTGTTCGCCTGCTGGTAGATGTGA
ACTATACTCCGGTTCCGCTACAGCCGCGCATCAGCCCGCTGAACGGTCGTGATCTGGATATGTCCCTGTC
TTGCCTGCGCTCTATGTCCCCGTGCCACCAGAAATACATGCAGGACATGGGCGTTGGCGCGACCCTGGTT
TGCTCTCTGATGGTGTCTGGTCGTCTGTGGGGTCTGATCGCTTGCCACCACTACGAACCGCGCTTCGTTC
CGTTCCACATTCGCGCTGCTGGCGAAGCGCTGGCGGAAACTTGTGCGATCCGCATCGCGACGCTGGAGAG
CTTTGCACAGTCTCAGTCCAAATGGAGCGGCGCGACTCTAGATCATATCAGCCATACCACATTTGTAGAG
GGTTTTACTGCTTAAAAACCTCCCCACAACCCTCCCTGACCTGAAACAATAAAATGAATGGCAATTGTTG
TTTGTTAACCTTGTTTATTGGCGACCTAATTGGTACAAATAAGGCAATGCATCCAAAAATTCCAGATTAG
GCCATCCACCGCGCCGAGAT
