>Addgene plasmid #54781 | iBlue-N1 | addgene partial sequence | sequence record 90785 | CMV-F 5'-CGCAAATGGGCGGTAGGCGTG-3'
AGTGAACCGTCAGATCCGCTAGCGCTACCGGACTCAGATCTCGAGCTCAAGCTTCGAATTCTGCAGTCGA
CGGTACCGCGGGCCCGGGATCCACCGGTCGCCACCATGTCGGTACCGCTGACTACCTCAGCATTCGGCCA
CGCGTTTCTGGCTAACTGTGAACGCGAGCAGATCCACCTGGCGGGCTCCATTCAGCCGCACGGTATCCTG
CTGGCTGTGAAAGAGCCGGACAACGTGGTGATCCAGGCTTCTATTAACGCTGCGGAGTTCCTGAACACCA
ACTCTGTTGTTGGCCGTCCGCTGCGTGACCTGGGCGGCGATCTGCCTTTGCAGATCCTGCCGCACCTGAA
CGGCCCGCTGCACCTGGCTCCGATGACCCTGCGTTGTACCGTGGGTTCTCCGCCGCGTCGTGTGGACTGT
ACCATTCATCGTCCGTCTAACGGCGGCCTGATCGTAGAACTGGAACCAGCAACCAAGACCACTAACATTG
CGCCGGCTCTGGACGGTGCGTTTCATCGTATCACTTCTTCATCCTCCCTGATGGGCCTGTGTGACGAAAC
CGCGACTATTATCCGTGAGATTACTGGCTACGACCGTGTGATGGTAGTACGTTTCGATGAAGAGGGTAAT
GGCCAAATTCTGTCCGAACGTCGTCGTGCGGACCTGGAAGCGTTCCTGGGTAACCGCTACCCGGCGTCTA
CTATTCCGCAGATCGCTCGTCGCCTGTACGAACATAACCGTGTTCGCCTGCTGGTAGATGTGAACTATAC
TCCGGTTCCGCTACAGCCGCGCATCAGCCCGCTGAACGGTCGTGATCTGGATATGTCCCTGTCTTGCCTG
CGCTCTATGTCCC
